>Addgene plasmid #163640 | pWZ194 | addgene full sequence | sequence record 324064 | Addgene NGS Result
CAAGTGGGGATCAGGAAGAAGTTGATAAAGTGATTCAAAAACTCGAGGAGCTCAACACAGCGATGAACCC
AATTTTGAGAGCAACACTGACGAAGAACTATGACGCGAGGGTAGGCACTACCTTGAAGCTATCCACCTGC
CTGCCTGCCGCCTATTTCCATGTGCCTACTGCGCATGGAAATAGGCGGTAGTCAGGCAGGTAGATAGCCT
CATAAAATTCAATACTTCCTTTTCAGAAAGAATGCTGGAATGTATTCAAAGAGGAGTCACTCTTCCCATT
GCTCAGAGAATATGAAGAGTTGCTCGGCGAGCAAAAGTTCATGATTGGAGATCGATATTCATGGGCTGAC
ATCGCTGTCGTCGAGTTTCTAACTCGGTGTCAGCAGTGCTACGATAGCTTCTATCTGGCTCATTTCGAGA
GGCTCCGAACTTTTTGCCAGACTTTTGAGTCTCTTCCGCACATTCGTCCCTACATTCAGGGACGTGTTGA
TTCATTTATCTAATTTTTTAAAATGGATATTTTTCGTTTTTTATTTGTTTGTTTTGCTGATAATTCAATA
AAGTTACGCAACGAATTTTAGACATTTATGAAAACCGAAAATCGACAAAAATATTTTAAGAAAAATAGCA
GCAAAATTCAATATTTTATCAAATTTTGTTTATGGTAATGAGAAAGAAAACATACAATATTTTTCTAAGA
AGAAGAAAAATGACCAGAATTTTAAGATTTTTCTCGAATATACGAAAAATTGATAAACTAAAATTTTCGA
TTTTTCCATTTATTTTGAAAAAAAAACTCTTGACGGTTTTCACCATGCGAAGAGGTGAGAAATATTCTGA
AAGTTATGCATTTTGAAAAAATTGCAAAAAAATACGTTAAAATTTTTTGATCTATTGTTTTTTTTTGAAA
ACCGGAATTTAAAATGGAATTTTTTTTCAAAAATTAAAATTAAAATTTAAATATTTCTAGTGTTTGGATA
GTTTTTCAAAAGCTAGATTTAACCCGCGAGATGTCGACCGCTAGTGTAGCTTACAGATGGCTGAAGACTT
CGCAAAAATCTTATCTTAGAAACCCGCGAGGTGTCGGCCGCTAAAACTTTGTAAACCTGCCAACAAAATG
CTTCGCATTGTCTGAACAGATGAAACCTTGAAACAAAACATATACAATTGAAATCCCGTAAAGTGTCGGG
CGCAAGAACTGCGATTAGTTGTATAATTGGACTAGCTCAAATTTGACCAAAATCTCATTTTTAGACCTCT
AAGATGTCGGCCACTATAACTTTATTCAACTTGAAACTGCAAAAAAACTTATCAACTGTATAGATTCAAG
TATTATGTCAAGTATTGGTTTTAGAGCTACAGTACACTCTGATAACAAAATCTGCAGAAATACCTCCCTG
TCAATTCCCAAAATACCTCCCCTCATCTCAATTATCCCGAAAATCGGTTAGTCATTGCCATCAGAAAATC
GAATTAGGTACCATGATGGTAGCAAACTCACTTCGTATAACTTCGTATAGTATACCTTATACGAAGTTAT
CTGCCCTCGATTGTCTATCTTCCATTCTCACCAAGTTTCAACAACTTTATTCAGTCATTCTTCTCTGGTT
CATTTCCCAACCAATCTTCCCGAATAAAGCCCATCTGTCCTTTCGGCCACATTCCTCACCTACATCCGTA
CTCCTTATCTCCCGTTCTTATCCAGTCTTTTATCGTCTCTGCGTCTCGCACACTGTCTCGTCGGTAATGT
AAAAAAAAAACAAAAAAAACTTGAAAACTTGCGGAAAGATTTCCTAATAAAAGGAGACGAATCCGGTAGG
AAATCGACAAGTCTCTGCTTCTCGAAGACTAGGTGAGTTACATTTCTTTGGCCGAATTATTTTGAAATCC
TAAATTTGATAATTTCAGAGATGTCTGTAAAACTTGCGTGTTATGTGACGGCTTCGGTCACTGTCGCCAC
TCTTATGGTATGCTTCATGACCATGTCAACCATCTACTCGGAGGTTGATGGATTCAGAGAGAAGCTTGAT
ACCGAGATGAATGTGTTCAGAGTGAGTTAAATTATATTTTGAATTTTAAATAATTTTTAATTTTCTAGCA
ATCTACCAATGGATTGTGGAAGGACATAGTTGTCATCGGAAGATCTAGCAAGCGTGTCCGTTGTCAATAT
GAAGAGACCAACGCTACCCCAACTCCACATGCTGATGGATCCCCATCTGCTCCACCAGGTCAACCACCAG
CAGTTCCACCAGTCTTCAACCAGCCAAAGACTCCAAATGGAGCCAATGGAAATGGACCAACCTGCAACTG
CAATGCTGATAACAAGTGCCCAGCTGGACCATCCGGACCAAAGGGAGTTCCAGGAGTTCCAGGACTCGAC
GGAGTTCCAGGACTTGACGGTGTTCCAGGAGTTGGAGCTGATGATATCGCTCCACAACGCGAGTCTGTCG
GATGCTTCACTTGCCCACAAGGACCAGTTGGACCACCAGGAGCTCTTGGAAGACCAGGACCACGTGGACT
TCCAGGACCAAGAGGACAAAATGGAAACCCAGGAAGAGATGGACAACCAGGACATCCAGGAGAGCAAGGA
TCATCCGGTCAAATCGGAAAGATCGGAGAGCCAGGACCACCAGGAGAGAAGGGACGCGACGCCGAGCATC
CAATCGGAAGACCAGGACCAAAGGGACCAAGAGGAGATCAAGGACCAACAGGACCAGCTGGACAGAACGG
TCTTCACGGACCACCAGGAGAGCCAGGAACCGTTGGACCAGAAGGACCATCTGGAAAGCAAGGACGTCAA
GGACCAGACGGAACCCAGGGAGAGACTGGACCAGACGGAAGACCAGGAAAGGATGCCGAGTACTGCCAGT
GCCCAGACAAGTCTCCACCATCAGAGGCTGTCAACGCCAACCGTGGATACAGAAATATCTAAATTGTTGG
TGTTTTCTAATAAAATATTTGAGATTCAGTGAGACTTTTTTCTTGGCGGCACAATAAAGTTTCCTCTTTT
TGTTGGGTCACTCAACGAACACAATACAAATATTTGAGCGCTCGCATTTTTCTCAACCTTTCGGGTTTAA
AGCACTTCAAAATGGAATTGAAGAGAGATTGTGAAAGTACATCAGACAGAATCACATTTTGATAGCATTC
ACTTCACTCAGATGCAAACTTTTCAGTGACTATAAAAAGTCATAAAATAATAACATTAAAAAAGCAAATA
AATTAGCGAGAGAATTTTTTGACAAAAAGAAAGAATAGTGATAGAGAAGAAGGGAATGCTTGAAAGGATT
TTGCATTTATCTTAATCACCGTCTTCGAGAAGACGAACCATGGCGCCAGTTTCAGAATCCAAGTTTCTAA
TATAGTTCATCACAATGTTGACGTTGGTCCAACCTCCGGCTTGCATAATCTCTGGGATGGAAACTCCAGC
GCGAGCCATGTCACGGGCAGCTCCGACACGGGCGGAATGTCCAGACCAAGCCAAGTAACGTTGTCCGGAA
TCATCCTTGGCTCCGTAGATGAGACGGTGGGTAGCTTCGAAGATTCCTGAAAATTTATTTTCAGCTTATT
CTTAGCTAATATGTTGTTTAAACTTACCTTCAAGAGCTCGAGTCGAGAGTTGTGATGTTGCACTCGGGGC
AGCAACTCCGTTCTTGCGAACACGACAGAACAGGTAGTTGTTTGGATCATCGGCGACTCCGGAAACCGAA
ATCCAGCGCTCAACGAGCTTGGTAACTCCAAGGGAGAGCGCTTTTTCGACTCCGGCAGTCGAGACCAGCG
TTTTTGTACGTCCGATGTGGATGAGCATTCTTCCTCCGTCTGTGCGACTAATATCCTTGACGCGAATGCG
GGCAATTTCGGCGATACGGAGAAGTGTGTTGTAAGCAATTCCGAGGAAGGCGAGGTTTCGGATGTCCTGG
CAACGATCGGAATTTTCCATAAGAGAACGGACCTGATCGAAGTCGGTTCTGAAAATTTCGTCAAGTCTTA
GGATTGAATACATTAATATTTAAACTTACCTTTCGAAGGCGAGGGCTTGCTTGGCTCTCTCTCCAGCATC
AACATTTTCCTTGCGGATACGTCTCATTACGAGAGATACGGCATTAGAATCTGATGGGCGTGGAAGTCCA
GATCGGCGATGGAGCATATTGAGCTGTCCGAGATGTTGTTGGATCGTCTTCACCGCCAATCCACGAGCTT
GGAGGTAGAGCAAGTAGTCACGAACGTCTTCTGGCTCGGCTGGGAACCACTTGCGGTTGTTAAGCTTGCA
CCAGGCAGCCCAAGAACGGCACACTGAGAGAAGCATCTTCCAGGTGTGCTCGGAGAAGGCTTGTCTGTCA
CGGAACATATCCATGAGGTTCTTGCGAACTTCATCACTTGTCGCGTCAACTGGAAGTGCTGGAAGATTTT
GATGAACAGTGAGAAGATTTGACATATTTTCGAAGTTTTTTAGATGCACTAGAACAAAGCGTGTTGGCTT
CCTCTGAGCCCGCTTTCCTTATATACCCGCATTCTGCAGCCTTACAGAATGTTCTAGAAGGTCCTAGATG
CATTCGTTTGAAAATACTCCCGGTGGGTGCAAAGAGACGCAGACGGAAAATGTATCTGGGTCTCTTTATT
GTGTACACTACTTTTCCATGTACCGAATGTGAGTCGCCCTCCTTTTGCAACAAGCAGCTCGAATGTTCTA
GAAAAAGGTGGAAAATAGTATAAATACCGTTGAAAATAAATACCGAACAACATTTGCTCTAATTGTGAAA
TTAGAAATCTTCAAACTATAATCATGTCACTTTACCACTATTTCCGTCCAGCTCAACGTTCCGTTTTTGG
TGATCATTTTTGCTTTCGTCGTAAATCTACACACGCGTCTCTTCCGTGCGAGAGTCCAAGCCAGCAGCCA
AATTCGTTGACTGAGTATTCAACGTTTATACGTTGTCGGCAACGAGAAATAGGAAAATGCATCGGGAAAT
GTTCTTTTTTCGATTTTTTCCAAGGTTTTGACAAATTTTACCACGAATTTTGCTATGTTTTCAATTAAAA
AATATGTTATTCAACTGTTTCTATGAGGAAAATAAGGCTTTGCATGTAATTTTCTTATTCAGCATAATTT
TTAATTAATTTGAATTTTCTGTCCTAACGTTTATTTTGTTTTCTTGGTTATGACTGATCTGAAATTAATT
TTTGAATTTTAAGGTAATATGTCAGGCGGTGCCGCAAGTTTGTACAAAAAAGCAGGCTCCATGAAAAAGC
CTGAACTCACCGCGACGTCTGTCGAGAAGTTTCTGATCGAAAAGTTCGACAGCGTCTCCGACCTGATGCA
GCTCTCGGAGGGCGAAGAATCTCGTGCTTTCAGCTTCGATGTAGGAGGGCGTGGATATGTCCTGCGGGTA
AATAGCTGCGCCGATGGTTTCTACAAAGATCGTTATGTTTATCGGCACTTTGCATCGGCCGCGCTCCCGA
TTCCGGAAGTGCTTGACATTGGGGAATTCAGCGAGAGCCTGACCTATTGCATCTCCCGCCGTGCACAGGG
TGTCACGTTGCAAGACCTGCCTGAAACCGAACTGCCCGCTGTTCTGCAGCCGGTCGCGGAGGCCATGGAT
GCGATCGCTGCGGCCGATCTTAGCCAGACGAGCGGGTTCGGCCCATTCGGACCGCAAGGAATCGGTCAAT
ACACTACATGGCGTGATTTCATATGCGCGATTGCTGATCCCCATGTGTATCACTGGCAAACTGTGATGGA
CGACACCGTCAGTGCGTCCGTCGCGCAGGCTCTCGATGAGCTGATGCTTTGGGCCGAGGACTGCCCCGAA
GTCCGGCACCTCGTGCACGCGGATTTCGGCTCCAACAATGTCCTGACGGACAATGGCCGCATAACAGCGG
TCATTGACTGGAGCGAGGCGATGTTCGGGGATTCCCAATACGAGGTCGCCAACATCTTCTTCTGGAGGCC
GTGGTTGGCTTGTATGGAGCAGCAGACGCGCTACTTCGAGCGGAGGCATCCGGAGCTTGCAGGATCGCCG
CGGCTCCGGGCGTATATGCTCCGCATTGGTCTTGACCAACTCTATCAGAGCTTGGTTGACGGCAATTTCG
ATGATGCAGCTTGGGCGCAGGGTCGATGCGACGCAATCGTCCGATCCGGAGCCGGGACTGTCGGGCGTAC
ACAAATCGCCCGCAGAAGCGCGGCCGTCTGGACCGATGGCTGTGTAGAAGTACTCGCCGATAGTGGAAAC
CGACGCCCCAGCACTCGTCCGAGGGCAAAGGAATAGACCCAGCTTTCTTGTACAAAGTGGGTCCAATTAC
TCTTCAACATCCCTACATGCTCTTTCTCCCTGTGCTCCCACCCCCTATTTTTGTTATTATCAAAAAACTT
CTCTTAATTTCTTTGTTTTTTAGCTTCTTTTAAGTCACCTCTAACAATGAAATTGTGTAGATTCAAAAAT
AGAATTAATTCGTAATAAAAAGTCGAAAAAAATTGTGCTCCCTCCCCCCATTAATAATAATTCTATCCCA
AAATCTACACAATGTTCTGTGTACACTTCTTATGTTTTTTACTTCTGATAAATTTTTTTGAAACATCATA
GAAAAAACCGCACACAAAATACCTTATCATATGTTACGTTTCAGTTTATGACCGCAATTTTTAATAACTT
CGTATAGTATACCTTATACGAAGTTATACTAGTATATATTTTTATGTTTTCTTTTAAACCTTCCTCCATA
TTTCTGAATTGAATGTTGTTGCATATTGTGTGTCCTTATTTCATTTCCATCATCCTTTTGTGTGTTTCCC
CCTTCCACCAATTCCCCCCACGTCCTAATGAAATGAAAGCGAGAAGATAAATAAACTTGCACATTGTGTT
CAGATGAGAGGAGCGGAATACGAATTGGGAGACGGAAAGAGAAAAAAAAATGTTTAGATTTGGATTGAAT
TAATTTTTTAGAAAGCAAGAAAAAAAACACAAAGAGAATAAATAAATAATAGGAAAAAAAACAAATATTC
AGTATTTAAAATTTGAAAATTCAACGACGTTGGCGTCGATCATCCTGTAAAACGACGGCCAGTGCGGCCG
CTTCAATCGGTTTTTCCTTGCTTGCGCCCAATTCTGATGGTTCTTCCATTTCTAAATTTTAGTTTAATAA
AAAAATTTTAAAATAATACGAGTTTTGAGACTAACTTTCAATAAAAACCAAAAAAAATTGCTTCAAAAAA
GAGTTCGCGCCGATTTACGATAAACACAGCGCGCTACGACACTCCGAAAACCGCGCCGCACCATTACATT
CTCCGCCCCACCGCACGGTTTGCGGAAGGCGATGAAATTGCTGGGCCTAAAATTTTAACCCTTTTTTTCC
CGTTTTTCAACTGTTTTCCCGATTTTTTCGATATTTTTTTCAGGTTTTTAGTTAGAAAAGTATATAAAAA
TTGCATTATTTGTAGTTTTCGCTCGTAATTTGTGATAGAAAACGGCCAATTTGCCTAGATTTGTGATTCT
ACCAAGTGGAATTTTTGGGAAAATATCAATATTCCACGATTTTTATTCAAATCATAACGTTTCGAAATTA
TCAGCTTAAATAAAACTAAAATAAATAATAAAATACTAAAAACCCTGAATTTCTCGGTTCTCGGTTCAGC
TTGAGTTCGTTCTATACACGTTATCGATTTTTGTCATTTCGTTTAATCATGGGTTTTGATTCATTTTAAA
TATGAAATTTGATTTATTCCTCGTTTCGAAGTTGGTTTGTCTTGTCCGGCCGGTAAACAAATGTTATTAA
AAAAATAATAAATTTCGAAATTTTTCGTAATGTTCCGCAATCGTGTTTTTCCGTTTATCTCGTCTTCCCT
TCTTTCAAATATACTATTTATTTTCTCAATTCACATATTTTCAGCCAGCCCCGCTCAACAAGTGGAATAA
AAATGACCAACGACGTCACCTGGTCCGAGGCCTCCTCCCCAGACGAGCGTACCCTCACCTTCGCCGAGCG
TTGGCAACTCTCCTCCCCAGACGGAGTCGACACCGACGACGACCTCCCAAAGTCCCGTGCCTCCAAGCGT
ACCTGCGGAGTCAACGACGACGAGTCCCCATCCAAGGTAAGTTTAAACATATATATACTAACTAACCCTG
ATTATTTAAATTTTCAGATCTTCATGGTCGGAGAGTCCCCACAAGTCTCCTCCCGTCTCCAAAACCTCCG
TCTCAACAACCTCATCCCACGTCAACTCTTCAAGCCAACCGACAACCAAGAGACCGGAGCATCGGGAGCC
TCAGGAGCATCGATGGTCTCCGAGCTCATTAAAGAAAACATGCATATGAAGCTCTACATGGAGGGAACCG
TCAACAACCACCACTTCAAGTGCACCTCCGAGGGAGAGGGAAAGCCATACGAGGGAACCCAAACCATGCG
TATCAAGGCCGTCGAGGGAGGACCACTCCCATTCGCCTTCGACATCCTCGCCACCTCCTTCATGTACGGA
TCCAAGGTAAGTTTAAACATATATATACTAACTAACCCTGATTATTTAAATTTTCAGACCTTCATCAACC
ACACCCAAGGAATCCCAGACTTCTTCAAGCAATCCTTCCCAGAGGGATTCACCTGGGAGCGTGTCACCAC
CTACGAGGACGGAGGAGTCCTCACCGCCACCCAAGACACCTCCCTCCAAGACGGATGCCTCATCTACAAC
GTCAAGGTAAGTTTAAACAGTTCGGTACTAACTAACCATACATATTTAAATTTTCAGATCCGTGGAGTCA
ACTTCCCATCCAACGGACCAGTCATGCAAAAGAAGACCCTCGGATGGGAGGCCTCCACCGAGACCCTCTA
CCCAGCCGACGGAGGACTTGAGGGACGTGCCGACATGGCCCTCAAGCTCGTCGGAGGAGGACACCTCATC
TGCAACCTCAAGGTAAGTTTAAACATGATTTTACTAACTAACTAATCTGATTTAAATTTTCAGACCACCT
ACCGTTCCAAGAAGCCAGCCAAGAACCTCAAGATGCCAGGAGTCTACTACGTCGACCGTCGTCTTGAGCG
TATCAAGGAGGCCGACAAGGAGACCTACGTCGAGCAACACGAGGTCGCCGTCGCCCGTTACTGCGACCTC
CCATCCAAGCTCGGACACCGTGGTGGAGGAGGATCTGGAGGAGGAGGATCCATGGTTTCCGAGTTGATCA
AGGAGAATATGCACATGAAACTCTACATGGAAGGAACCGTCAACAATCATCATTTCAAATGTACTTCAGA
AGGAGAAGGAAAACCATACGAGGGAACTCAGACCATGAGAATCAAGGCTGTTGAGGGAGGTAAGTTTAAA
AAATACGTGTTCATAACTTGATACGAATATAAATTTTCAGGACCACTTCCATTCGCGTTCGACATTCTTG
CCACTTCGTTCATGTATGGAAGCAAGACTTTCATTAATCACACACAAGGGATCCCGGATTTCTTCAAGCA
ATCTTTCCCAGAAGGATTCACATGGGAGAGAGTTACCACTTACGAGGATGGAGGAGTTCTTACCGCCACC
CAAGACACATCCCTCCAAGGTAAGTTTAAAAGATTATAGCAATGTTCGTCTAAATATAATAAATTTTCAG
ATGGATGTCTGATCTACAACGTCAAGATCAGAGGAGTCAATTTCCCATCAAATGGACCAGTTATGCAGAA
GAAGACTTTGGGCTGGGAGGCTTCCACCGAGACCCTTTACCCAGCAGATGGAGGTCTCGAGGGCCGCGCT
GATATGGCTCTCAAACTCGTCGGAGGAGGACACTTGATCTGCAATTTAAAAACCACCTACCGGTCGAAGG
TAAGTTTAAAATCAATTTTTAATAGCTTATATAATAATACAAATTTTCAGAAGCCAGCCAAGAATCTCAA
AATGCCAGGAGTTTACTATGTTGACCGTCGTCTTGAGCGCATTAAAGAGGCCGATAAGGAAACGTACGTT
GAACAACATGAAGTTGCCGTTGCTCGATATTGTGATCTCCCATCCAAGCTCGGACATCGTGCCGGCGCGG
GAAGTGGGGCCACGAACTTCAGTCTCCTCAAACAAGCCGGGGACGTCGAAGAGAACCCCGGGCCAATGCC
ACCAAAGCCATCTGCCAAGGGAGCCAAGAAGGCCGCCAAGACCGTCGTTGCCAAGCCAAAGGACGGAAAG
AAGAGACGTCATGCCCGCAAGGAATCGTACTCCGTCTACATCTACCGTGTTCTCAAGCAAGTTCACCCAG
ACACCGGAGTCTCCTCCAAGGCCATGTCTATCATGAACTCCTTCGTCAACGATGTATTCGAACGCATCGC
TTCGGAAGCTTCCCGTCTTGCTCATTACAACAAACGCTCAACGATCTCATCCCGCGAAATTCAAACCGCT
GTCCGTTTGATTCTCCCAGGAGAACTTGCCAAGCACGCCGTGTCTGAGGGAACCAAGGCCGTCACCAAGT
ACACTTCCAGCAAGATGAGTAAAGGAGAAGAATTGTTCACTGGAGTTGTCCCAATCCTCGTCGAGCTCGA
CGGAGACGTCAACGGACACAAGTTCTCCGTCTCCGGAGAGGGAGAGGGAGACGCCACCTACGGAAAGCTC
ACCCTCAAGTTCATCTGCACCACCGGAAAGCTCCCAGTCCCATGGCCAACCCTCGTCACCACCTTCTGCT
ACGGAGTCCAATGCTTCTCCCGTTACCCAGACCACATGAAGCGTCACGACTTCTTCAAGTCCGCCATGCC
AGAGGGATACGTCCAAGAGCGTACCATCTTCTTTAAGGTAAGTTTAAACATATATATACTAACTACTGAT
TATTTAAATTTTCAGGACGACGGAAACTACAAGACCCGTGCCGAGGTCAAGTTCGAGGGAGACACCCTCG
TCAACCGTATCGAGCTCCAGGTAAGTTTAAACAGTTCGGTACTAACTAACCATACATATTTAAATTTTCA
GGGAATCGACTTCAAGGAGGACGGAAACATCCTCGGACACAAGCTCGAGTACAACTACAACTCCCACAAC
GTCTACATCATGGCCGACAAGCAAAAGAACGGAATCAAGGTCAACTTCAAGGTAAGTTTAAACATGATTT
TACTAACTAACTAATCTGATTTAAATTTTCAGATCCGTCACAACATCGAGGACGGATCCGTCCAACTCGC
CGACCACTACCAACAAAACACCCCAATCGGAGACGGACCAGTCCTCCTCCCAGACAACCACTACCTCTCC
ACCCAATCCGCCCTCTCCAAGGACCCAAACGAGAAGCGTGACCACATGGTCCTCCTCGAGTTCGTCACCG
CCGCCGGAATCACCCACGGAATGGACGAGCTCTACAAGTCAGGAGCTAGCGGAGCCTACCCTTACGACGT
GCCAGATTACGCTTACCCCTACGACGTACCAGACTACGCCTACCCATACGACGTCCCAGACTACGCTTAA
GATAAATGCAAAATCCTTTCAAGCATTCCCTTCTTCTCTATCACTCTTCTTTCTTTTTGTCAAAAAATTC
TGTCGCTAATTTATTTGCTTTTTTAATGTTATTATTTTATGACTTTTTATAGTCACTGAAAAGTTTGCAT
CTGAGTGAAGTGAATGCTATCAAAATGTGATTCTGTCTGATGTACTTTCACAATCTCTCTTCAATTCCAT
TTTGAAGTGCTTTAAACCCGAAAGGTTGAGAAAAATGCGAGCGCTCAAATATTTGTATTGTGTTCGTTGA
GTGACCCAACAAAAAGAGGAAACTTTATTGTGCCGCCAAGAAAAAAGTCTCACGTACGGTGCGCGCGATG
CCCTAGGCATGGTCATAGCTGTTTCCTGCGCAAGTCGGCGATTTCTTTGAAGTTTTGTCAAAAGAAGAGA
CAAGGACTTGATAGATACGCTCATCAGAGTGAGATTCATTGCAAATAGTGTGTAAATCGTGGAGAGACGA
GAGAAAAGGTGTGAGAAGCTTAGAAGATAAAGAATAGGAAGAAGAACATATCTCATTTCCTATTTTCTCT
AATTTTTCGTTCATTTTTCTAGACATTACCCATTTGATGGTTTTTCAATATGGTTATCAGGGTACTCATT
TTGGTAGTTTTCAAAGCAATTTGGAGTTTTTTTTTAAATTGTCAACTACAAAAACGCAGCTTAAAGGTCC
AAATATCATAGTATAAAAATTCTTTAAAAAATTCCAAATTTTATATGATTTTTTGAAAATTGGAAGAATG
TTAGTTTTTGCCATTTTTTTGGAAGTTTTTCTCCGGATTTTATGGTACTTATATTTCAAATATAAATTTT
TGTAGGAATTCGAGTATGCGAGAGAGCTATAGTTTACTAAAAAAAAGTGGCAAAAACTCAGTAATTGCCA
CTTTTTTCAAAAATGTTTTGAAAAATTTTACTATGATATTTGGCCATTTTGGCACCATATGTACGTTACT
TTTTACGAAACACTCTAATTTTTGAAATTTGAGTTTCATGTTTAATCTTTTGTATAAAATTTTTATGGTC
CTTTTGTGACAGGATAAAAAATTGCAAAAAAATAGAAAACTTTGTTTCGTGAAAACACCTAGTTTAAAAA
TTGTGGGCCACTTAGCGATTCTAGTCAAAAATCAGACAAATGTCAGCTGCCGTAACTTTTTCCGGATCAG
GGTTATCAAATTTTAATTTTAATTGTAAATGTAGAAAAATGATCGGCAACATTTTGCTAATTGAAAATAT
TTTGAAAATTGCTATAGTACATATTAATCTAGTATTAATATAGTATTAATGTTATAATATCAGTTATGTG
TTTGAATAACTCAAGCGTAAGTTTCCGTAAAATATCTTTAAATTTTGGTAATTTTTTACGGTTTGGTATA
AATTTTTGCATTTTTTGATTTTCTACACTTTTTTTCGATTTCGCATTTTCCGAATTTCTCTGAAATAAAT
CGAACAATCGGAAAATTTTCGAGGGCACCCTTAGCCATGCAGCTCAGGAATTTGACTTTATGTTCCCATT
CAAATTTTTTTAAAATTAAATAAAATGCTAATTGTAAGATAAATTACAAAAATTATTAAATCTCATCATC
CTTATGATGATAGTGCAGTGCATGAATATATTTTTCCAAATAGGATATGATTCGTCGAGTAGCTTCACGT
AATCCGTTTTCTTCAATCACCATTTCGAACTGCAATTTTTTTTTTGGATTTTTGTAACAATATTGTCATA
AATTGTGATTTTGATATTTTGCGTAGAGCATCAGAACCTTTCTGCTTTGAATTTTAATGGGATTAAAAAT
TATAAAAAACTTGCACCCTAATTAAAGCGCCAACTTTATTATACATAGTTGATAATTCGATGGTATCAGC
TCACTCAAAGGCGGTAATACGGTTATCCACAGAATCAGGGGATAACGCAGGAAAGAACATGTGAGCAAAA
GGCCAGCAAAAGACCAGGAACCGTAAAAAGGCCGCGTTGCTGGCGTTTTTCCATAGGCTCCGCCCCCCTG
ACGAGCATCACAAAAATCGACGCTCAAGTCAGAGGTGGCGAAACCCGACAGGACTATAAAGATACCAGGC
GTTTCCCCCTGGAAGCTCCCTCGTGCGCTCTCCTGTTCCGACCCTGCCGCTTACCGGATACCTGTCCGCC
TTTCTCCCTTCGGGAAGCGTGGCGCTTTCTCATAGCTCACGCTGTAGGTATCTCAGTTCGGTGTAGGTCG
TTCGCTCCAAGCTGGGCTGTGTGCACGAACCCCCCGTTCAGCCCGACCGCTGCGCCTTATCCGGTAACTA
TCGTCTTGAGTCCAACCCGGTAAGACACGACTTATCGCCACTGGCAGCAGCCACTGGTAACAGGATTAGC
AGAGCGAGGTATGTAGGCGGTGCTACAGAGTTCTTGAAGTGGTGGCCTAACTACGGCTACACTAGAAGAA
CAGTATTTGGTATCTGCGCTCTGCTGAAGCCAGTTACCTTCGGAAAAAGAGTTGGTAGCTCTTGATCCGG
CAAACAAACCACCGCTGGTAGCGGTGGTTTTTTTGTTTGCAAGCAGCAGATTACGCGCAGAAAAAAAGGA
TCTCAAGAAGATCCTTTGATCTTTTCTACGGGGTCTGACGCTCAGTGGAACGAAAACTCACGTTAAGGGA
TTTTGGTCATGAGATTATCAAAAAGGATCTTCACCTAGATCCTTTTAAATTAAAAATGAAGTTTTAAATC
AATCTAAAGTATATATGAGTAAACTTGGTCTGACAGTTACCAATGCTTAATCAGTGAGGCACCTATCTCA
GCGATCTGTCTATTTCGTTCATCCATAGTTGCCTGACTCCCCGTCGTGTAGATAACTACGATACGGGAGG
GCTTACCATCTGACCCCAGTGCTGCAATGATACCGCGAGACCCACGCTCACCGGCTCCAGATTTATCAGC
AATAAACCAGCCAGCCGGAAGGGCCGAGCGCAGAAGTGGTCCTGCAACTTTATCCGCCTCCATCCAGTCT
ATTAATTGTTGCCGGGAAGCTAGAGTAAGTAGTTCGCCAGTTAATAGTTTGCGCAACGTTGTTGCCATTG
CTACAGGCATCGTGGTGTCACGCTCGTCGTTTGGTATGGCTTCATTCAGCTCCGGTTCCCAACGATCAAG
GCGAGTTACATGATCCCCCATGTTGTGCAAAAAAGCGGTTAGCTCCTTCGGTCCTCCGATCGTTGTCAGA
AGTAAGTTGGCCGCAGTGTTATCACTCATGGTTATGGCAGCACTGCATAATTCTCTTACTGTCATGCCAT
CCGTAAGATGCTTTTCTGTGACTGGTGAGTACTCAACCAAGTCATTCTGAGAATAGTGTATGCGGCGACC
GAGTTGCTCTTGCCCGGCGTCAATACGGGATAATACCGCGCCACATAGCAGAACTTTAAAAGTGCTCATC
ATTGGAAAACGTTCTTCGGGGCGAAAACTCTCAAGGATCTTACCGCTGTTGAGATCCAGTTCGATGTAAC
CCACTCGTGCACCCAACTGATCTTCAGCATCTTTTACTTTCACCAGCGTTTCTGGGTGAGCAAAAACAGG
AAGGCAAAATGCCGCAAAAAAGGGAATAAGGGCGACACGGAAATGTTGAATACTCATACTCTTCCTTTTT
CAATATTATTGAAGCATTTATCAGGGTTATTGTCTCATGAGCGGATACATATTTGAATGTATTTAGAAAA
ATAAACAAATAGGGGTTCCGCGCACATTTCCCCGAAAAGTGCCACCTGACGTCTAAGAAACCATTATTAT
CATGACATTAACCTATAAAAATAGGCGTATCACGAGGCCCTTTCGTCTCGCGCGTTTCGGTGATGACGGT
GAAAACCTCTGACACATGCAGCTCCCGGAGACGGTCACAGCTTGTCTGTAAGCGGATGCCGGGAGCAGAC
AAGCCCGTCAGGGCGCGTCAGCGGGTGTTGGCGGGTGTCGGGGCTGGCTTAACTATGCGGCATCAGAGCA
GATTGCACTGAGAGTGCACCATATGCGGTGTGAAATACCGCACAGATGCGTAAGGAGAAAATACCGCATC
AGGCGCCATTCGCCATTCAGGCTGCGCAACTGTTGGGAAGGGCGATCGGTGCGGGCCTCTTCGCTATTAC
GCCAGCTGGCGAAAGGGGGATGTGCTGCAAGGCGATTAAGTTGGGTAACGCCAGGGATCCGCCAAGCTAT
CAACTTTGTATAGAAAAGTTG
Features (pLannotate 1.2.2; 24 found; start..end, strand, type, name):
   1507..1540    +  protein_bind   loxN: Cre-mediated recombination occurs in the 8-bp core sequence (GTATACCT). loxN sites are compatible with each other, but incompatible with loxP or lox2272 sites. Cre recombinase
   1911..2057    +  CDS            sqt-1 (fragment): SQT1_CAEEL - Also known as rol-5. Protein inferred from homology: Swiss-Prot protein existence level 3. Nematode cuticles are composed largely of collagen-like proteins. The cuticle functions both as an exoskeleton and as a barrier to protect the worm from its environment. This is a collagen critical for organismal morphogenesis. Mutations in sqt-1 can lengthen, shorten, or helically twist the entire animal. From Caenorhabditis elegans.
   2090..2929    +  CDS            sqt-1 (fragment): SQT1_CAEEL - Also known as rol-5. Protein inferred from homology: Swiss-Prot protein existence level 3. Nematode cuticles are composed largely of collagen-like proteins. The cuticle functions both as an exoskeleton and as a barrier to protect the worm from its environment. This is a collagen critical for organismal morphogenesis. Mutations in sqt-1 can lengthen, shorten, or helically twist the entire animal. From Caenorhabditis elegans.
   2973..3296    -  terminator     tbb-2 terminator: tbb-2; transcription terminator for the C. elegans tubulin beta-2 gene
   3305..4435    -  CDS            cre: RECR_BPP1 - Experimental evidence at protein level: Swiss-Prot protein existence level 1. Catalyzes site-specific recombination between two 34-base- pair LOXP sites. Its role is to maintain the phage genome as a monomeric unit-copy plasmid in the lysogenic state. From Escherichia phage P1 (Bacteriophage P1).
   4784..4834    +  CDS            hsp-16.1 (fragment): HSP11_CAEEL - Also known as hsp16-1b. Experimental evidence at transcript level: Swiss-Prot protein existence level 2. From Caenorhabditis elegans.
   5215..5235    +  protein_bind   attB1: mutant version of attB; core recombination site for the Gateway® BP reaction BP Clonase™
   5241..6266    +  CDS            HygR: aminoglycoside phosphotransferase from E. coli; aph(4)-Ia; confers resistance to hygromycin
   6270..6290    -  protein_bind   attB2: mutant version of attB; core recombination site for the Gateway® BP reaction BP Clonase™
   6644..6677    +  protein_bind   loxN: Cre-mediated recombination occurs in the 8-bp core sequence (GTATACCT). loxN sites are compatible with each other, but incompatible with loxP or lox2272 sites. Cre recombinase
   7046..7064    -  CDS            lacZα (fragment): LacZα fragment of β-galactosidase; lacZ fragment
   7913..8245    +  CDS            HELB (fragment): HELB_HUMAN - Experimental evidence at protein level: Swiss-Prot protein existence level 1. 5'-3' DNA helicase involved in DNA damage response by acting as an inhibitor of DNA end resection (PubMed:25617833, PubMed:26774285). Recruitment to single-stranded DNA (ssDNA) following DNA damage leads to inhibit the nucleases catalyzing resection, such as EXO1, BLM and DNA2, possibly via the 5'-3' ssDNA translocase activity of HELB (PubMed:26774285). As cells approach S phase, DNA end resection is promoted by the nuclear export of HELB following phosphorylation (PubMed:26774285). Acts independently of
   8273..9121    +  CDS            mNeptune: mNeptune is a basic (constitutively fluorescent) far red fluorescent protein published in 2009, derived from Entacmaea quadricolor. It is reported to be a rapidly-maturing monomer with moderate acid sensitivity.
   9158..10000   +  CDS            TagRFP675: TagRFP675 is a basic (constitutively fluorescent) red fluorescent protein published in 2013, derived from Entacmaea quadricolor. It is reported to be a rapidly-maturing monomer with moderate acid sensitivity.
  10076..10444   +  CDS            his-11: H2B1_CAEEL - Experimental evidence at protein level: Swiss-Prot protein existence level 1. Core component of nucleosome. Nucleosomes wrap and compact DNA into chromatin, limiting DNA accessibility to the cellular machineries which require DNA as a template. Histones thereby play a central role in transcription regulation, DNA repair, DNA replication and chromosomal stability. DNA accessibility is regulated via a complex set of post-translational modifications of histones, also called histone code, and nucleosome remodeling. From Caenorhabditis elegans.
  10466..11308   +  CDS            mEGFP (fragment): monomeric enhanced GFP, optimized with synthetic introns for expression in C. elegans
  11416..11739   +  terminator     tbb-2 terminator: tbb-2; transcription terminator for the C. elegans tubulin beta-2 gene
  13418..14006   -  rep_origin     ori: high-copy-number ColE1/pMB1/pBR322/pUC origin of replication
  14177..15037   -  CDS            AmpR: β-lactamase; bla; confers resistance to ampicillin, carbenicillin, and related antibiotics
  15038..15142   -  promoter       AmpR promoter: bla
  15237..15272   +  CDS            rop (fragment): Rop protein, which maintains plasmids at low copy number; rop
  15374..15473   +  misc_feature   bom (fragment): basis of mobility region from pBR322
  15479..15596   -  CDS            lacZα (fragment): LacZα fragment of β-galactosidase; lacZ fragment
  15611..15631   +  protein_bind   attB4: mutant version of attB; core recombination site for the Gateway® BP reaction BP Clonase™
