[The description below was written by a language model from this plasmid's Addgene catalogue record and pLannotate feature annotations shown in this document.]
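Description:
pWZ194 is a C. elegans repair-template plasmid built on the pAP088 backbone for CRISPR/Cas9-mediated single-copy insertion of a transgene at the ttTi4348 site on chromosome I. The depositor notes it can be paired with a separate sgRNA plasmid. It is maintained in E. coli through a high-copy ColE1/pUC-type origin and an ampicillin resistance gene. The catalogue gives a total size of about 15.8 kb, while the annotated sequencing result is slightly shorter at 15,631 nt. The chromosome I homology arms expected in such a template are not annotated in the feature table.

The payload is a bicistronic cell-cycle reporter driven by the rps-27 promoter for ubiquitous expression, although the promoter itself is not annotated. A worm codon-optimized fragment of human DNA helicase B (DHB), which serves as a CDK activity sensor, is fused to two tandem copies of mKate2. The automated annotation labels these copies as the related Entacmaea-derived proteins mNeptune and TagRFP675. A P2A peptide separates this fusion from histone H2B (his-58, matched as his-11 in the table) fused to an intron-containing GFP. The record also lists a 3xHA tag, and the cassette ends with a tbb-2 terminator. H2B::GFP presumably serves as a nuclear marker against which the sensor's localization can be read.

Upstream lies a self-excising selection cassette flanked by loxN sites. It carries a sqt-1 collagen gene, typically used as a visible roller marker, a hygromycin resistance gene, and Cre placed next to hsp-16.1 sequence. This arrangement suggests that heat shock induces Cre, which removes the markers after integrants are isolated. The associated work used the construct to visualize proliferation versus quiescence decisions in vivo.
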