Addgene plasmid #163640: pWZ194
Purpose: rps-27>DHB::2xmKate2-P2A-H2B::GFP expression plasmid for CRISPR/Cas9 integration at ttTi4348 site on chromosome I
Depositing lab: David Matus. Depositing organization: Stony Brook University. Publication: Visualizing the metazoan proliferation-quiescence decision in vivo. Adikes RC, Kohrman AQ, Martinez MAQ, Palmisano NJ, Smith JJ, Medwig-Kinney TN, Min M, Sallee MD, Ahmed OB, Kim N, Liu S, Morabito RD, Weeks N, Zhao Q, Zhang W, Feldman JL, Barkoulas M, Pani AM, Spencer SL, Martin BL, Matus DQ. Elife. 2020 Dec 22;9. pii: 63265. doi: 10.7554/eLife.63265. PubMed 33350383.
Backbone
  Vector backbone: pAP088
  Backbone manufacturer: Bob Goldstein/Ari Pani
  Backbone size w/o insert (bp): 11926
  Total vector size (bp): 15756
  Vector type: Worm Expression, CRISPR
Growth in bacteria
  Bacterial resistance: Ampicillin, 100 μg/mL
  Growth temperature: 37°C
  Growth strain: NEB Stable
  Copy number: High Copy
Gene/Insert
  Gene/Insert name: DHB::2mKate2-P2A-H2B::GFP::3xHA (alt names: DNA Helicase B (CDK sensor); his-58 (H2B))
  Species: C. elegans (nematode), Synthetic
  Insert size (bp): 3830
  Entrez Gene: his-58 (a.k.a. CELE_F54E12.4)
  Promoter: rps-27
  Tag / fusion protein: 2xmKate2 (C terminal on insert); GFP (C terminal on insert)
  Cloning method: Gibson Cloning
  Sequencing primers: 5′ tgtaaaacgacggccagt; 3′ CAGGAAACAGCTATGACCATG
Terms and licenses: Academic/Nonprofit Terms; Industry Terms: Not Available to Industry
Depositor comments: 2xmKate2 fusion of C. elegans codon-optimized DNA Helicase B (DHB) under the rps-27 promoter for ubiquitous expression, co-expressed with H2B::GFP. Plasmid is for CRISPR/Cas9-mediated single copy insertion at the ttTi4348 site on Chromosome I and can be paired with sgRNA plasmid pAP082
How to cite: pWZ194 was a gift from David Matus (Addgene plasmid # 163640 ; http://n2t.net/addgene:163640 ; RRID:Addgene_163640)
